Addgene plasmid #171282: pFTK010
Purpose: Part Plasmid Entry Vector (LVL0) from the Fungal Modular Cloning ToolKit.
Depositing lab: Arnold Driessen. Depositing organization: University of Groningen. Publication: Modular Synthetic Biology Toolkit for Filamentous Fungi. Mozsik L, Pohl C, Meyer V, Bovenberg RAL, Nygard Y, Driessen AJM. ACS Synth Biol. 2021 Nov 2. doi: 10.1021/acssynbio.1c00260. PubMed 34726388.
Backbone
  Vector backbone: pICH41295
  Vector type: Bacterial Expression, Yeast Expression, Synthetic Biology
Growth in bacteria
  Bacterial resistance: Spectinomycin, 50 μg/mL
  Growth temperature: 37°C
  Growth strain: DH5alpha
  Copy number: High Copy
Gene/Insert
  Gene/Insert name: PxlnA ANIA_03613 promoter
  Species: Penicillium, Aspergillus, or other fungal sources
  Mutation: n/a
  Cloning method: Restriction Enzyme; 5′ cloning site Unknown (unknown if destroyed)
Terms and licenses: Academic/Nonprofit Terms; Industry Terms: Not Available to Industry
How to cite: pFTK010 was a gift from Arnold Driessen (Addgene plasmid # 171282 ; http://n2t.net/addgene:171282 ; RRID:Addgene_171282)
