[The description below was written by a language model from this plasmid's Addgene catalogue record and pLannotate feature annotations shown in this document.]
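Description:
pFTK010 is a level 0 (LVL0) part plasmid from the Fungal Modular Cloning ToolKit, a synthetic-biology collection for assembling expression constructs for filamentous fungi. It is built on the pICH41295 backbone, a small MoClo-style entry vector, and the sequenced record is 2,919 nt long. The plasmid is maintained in E. coli at high copy through a ColE1/pUC-type origin of replication and is selected with spectinomycin. Resistance comes from the aadA aminoglycoside adenylyltransferase gene, which lies downstream of an annotated bla (AmpR) promoter. The short integrase, gentamicin acetyltransferase and lacI fragments picked up by the automated annotation are most likely non-functional remnants, the first two of the integron-derived resistance cassette and the last of the backbone's cloning region, rather than working genes.

The payload is a single stored part: PxlnA, the promoter of the gene with locus tag ANIA_03613. The catalogue gives the source only loosely as Penicillium, Aspergillus or other fungal sources. The feature table does not annotate this promoter, since it matches no standard library part. It presumably occupies the unannotated stretch after the origin and lacI fragment, though the record does not give its coordinates. The flanking restriction sites and fusion overhangs are not stated either. In modular cloning systems, level 0 plasmids hold individual sequence-verified parts that are released by Type IIS restriction enzymes and joined in a defined order with coding sequences and terminators to form transcription units. pFTK010 therefore carries no expressed gene of its own and serves as a promoter donor for building fungal expression cassettes. The record does not describe the regulatory behaviour of the promoter.
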