Features (pLannotate 1.2.2; 6 found; start..end, strand, type, name):
    110..214     +  promoter       AmpR promoter: bla
    205..285     -  CDS            int (fragment): INT2_ECOLX - Protein inferred from homology: Swiss-Prot protein existence level 3. Putative integrase believed to be involved in the insertion of antibiotic resistance genes into plasmids and transposons. From Escherichia coli.
    373..429     +  CDS            GmR (fragment): gentamycin acetyltransferase; aacC1; confers resistance to gentamycin
    436..1224    +  CDS            aadA: S3AD_ECOLX - Experimental evidence at protein level: Swiss-Prot protein existence level 1. Mediates bacterial resistance to the antibiotics streptomycin and spectinomycin. From Escherichia coli.
   1398..1986    +  rep_origin     ori: high-copy-number ColE1/pMB1/pBR322/pUC origin of replication
   2169..2218    +  CDS            lacI (fragment): lac repressor; lacI; The lac repressor binds to the lac operator to inhibit transcription in E. coli. This inhibition can be relieved by adding lactose or isopropyl-β-D-thiogalactopyranoside (IPTG).
>Addgene plasmid #171282 | pFTK010 | addgene full sequence | sequence record 349472 | Addgene NGS Result
GTGGCTCTTCAGTGGACGAAAGGGCCTCGTGATACGCCTATTTTTATAGGTTAATGTCATGATAATAATG
GTTTCTTAGACGTCAGGTGGCACTTTTCGGGGAAATGTGCGCGGAACCCCTATTTGTTTATTTTTCTAAA
TACATTCAAATATGTATCCGCTCATGAGACAATAACCCTGATAAATGCTTCAATAATATTGAAAAAGGAA
GAGTATGCGCTCACGCAACTGGTCCAGAACCTTGACCGAACGCAGCGGTGGTAACGGCGCAGTGGCGGTT
TTCATGGCTTGTTATGACTGTTTTTTTTTGGGGTACAGTCTATGCCTCGGGCATCCAAGCAGCAAGCGCG
TTACGCCGTGGGTCGATGTTTGATGTTATGGAGCAGCAACGATGTTACGCAGCAGGGCAGTCGCCCTAAA
ACAAAGTTAAACATCATGAGGGAAGCGGTGATCGCCGAAGTATCGACTCAACTATCAGAGGTAGTTGGCG
TCATCGAGCGCCATCTCGAACCGACGTTGCTGGCCGTACATTTGTACGGCTCCGCAGTGGATGGCGGCCT
GAAGCCACACAGCGATATTGATTTGCTGGTTACGGTGACCGTAAGGCTTGATGAAACAACGCGGCGAGCT
TTGATCAACGACCTTTTGGAAACTTCGGCTTCCCCTGGAGAGAGCGAGATTCTCCGCGCTGTAGAAGTCA
CCATTGTTGTGCACGACGACATCATTCCGTGGCGTTATCCAGCTAAGCGCGAACTGCAATTTGGAGAATG
GCAGCGCAATGACATTCTTGCAGGTATCTTCGAGCCAGCCACGATCGACATTGATCTGGCTATCTTGCTG
ACAAAAGCAAGAGAACATAGCGTTGCCTTGGTAGGTCCAGCGGCGGAGGAACTCTTTGATCCGGTTCCTG
AACAGGATCTATTTGAGGCGCTAAATGAAACCTTAACGCTATGGAACTCGCCGCCCGACTGGGCTGGCGA
TGAGCGAAATGTAGTGCTTACGTTGTCCCGCATTTGGTACAGCGCAGTAACCGGCAAAATCGCGCCGAAG
GATGTCGCTGCCGACTGGGCAATGGAGCGCCTGCCGGCCCAGTATCAGCCCGTCATACTTGAAGCTAGAC
AGGCTTATCTTGGACAAGAAGAAGATCGCTTGGCCTCGCGCGCAGATCAGTTGGAAGAATTTGTCCATTA
CGTAAAAGGCGAGATCACCAAGGTAGTCGGCAAATAACTGTCAGACCAAGTTTACTCATATATACTTTAG
ATTGATTTAAAACTTCATTTTTAATTTAAAAGGATCTAGGTGAAGATCCTTTTTGATAATCTCATGACCA
AAATCCCTTAACGTGAGTTTTCGTTCCACTGAGCGTCAGACCCCGTAGAAAAGATCAAAGGATCTTCTTG
AGATCCTTTTTTTCTGCGCGTAATCTGCTGCTTGCAAACAAAAAAACCACCGCTACCAGCGGTGGTTTGT
TTGCCGGATCAAGAGCTACCAACTCTTTTTCCGAAGGTAACTGGCTTCAGCAGAGCGCAGATACCAAATA
CTGTTCTTCTAGTGTAGCCGTAGTTAGGCCACCACTTCAAGAACTCTGTAGCACCGCCTACATACCTCGC
TCTGCTAATCCTGTTACCAGTGGCTGCTGCCAGTGGCGATAAGTCGTGTCTTACCGGGTTGGACTCAAGA
CGATAGTTACCGGATAAGGCGCAGCGGTCGGGCTGAACGGGGGGTTCGTGCACACAGCCCAGCTTGGAGC
GAACGACCTACACCGAACTGAGATACCTACAGCGTGAGCTATGAGAAAGCGCCACGCTTCCCGAAGGGAG
AAAGGCGGACAGGTATCCGGTAAGCGGCAGGGTCGGAACAGGAGAGCGCACGAGGGAGCTTCCAGGGGGA
AACGCCTGGTATCTTTATAGTCCTGTCGGGTTTCGCCACCTCTGACTTGAGCGTCGATTTTTGTGATGCT
CGTCAGGGGGGCGGAGCCTATGGAAAAACGCCAGCAACGCGGCCTTTTTACGGTTCCTGGCCTTTTGCTG
GCCTTTTGCTCACATGTTCTTTCCTGCGTTATCCCCTGATTCTGTGGATAACCGTATTACCGCCTTTGAG
TGAGCTGATACCGCTCGCCGCAGCCGAACGACCGAGCGCAGCGAGTCAGTGAGCGAGGAAGCGGAAGAGC
GCCCAATACGCAAACCGCCTCTCCCCGCGCGTTGGCCGATTCATTAATCACTCTGTGGTCTCAGGAGTCC
TGGAAGTGCGTTGATCATTATTCCCCGAAAATGTAGTACCCAGTAAGTGGTCTAGCGGTGGCTATGGTAG
GACATCTATGCCTAAGCTGGAGTTCTCATTGAACGTGTACCGGCCGATTGCCCTAAACTCTGATTGAGAG
CCGGAAACCTCATCTACCTGATGCTCAGGGGCCATCCAATAGCTTCCGATAGCATTACAGACAGATGGAC
TCGTCTTGGCCCACGGGTCTAGAACAGTCGCCGGAACTGCCTCTATTTGAAACGGAGCTGAACCATGATA
CTTAAGCGTGCCAAGCGGCGCCGTTTCCCACTGGAACAAGGAGCAATAGAATTCTGCAGAGATTCTTCAT
TCAGGCTATTCAGCAATTCGGTTTGTGGAGCGGATCGGGGTCCACTGGGTTTAGTCTGGGGTTTTTCTTT
GCCCGCATGGGCTCTAGCACATGCACAGCTTGCAGTTGCTGCTACGCTATCTGGGAAAACGAATGGCTAT
TCAGGAGTTTATAACCAAAAGAGCCGGAAACAGGCTGATTGCCCTCTCACGGGGAGACGTTGTACTTCTG
ATCCAGAGGCTATTAACCGGACACTACCTATAAAGGAGGTAGCATTCCTTTCTGTCCGGCTCCCAGATTC
CAACAACCCAACTGACAGGATCAGCACAATGCAAATGTGAGACCACGAA
